Addgene plasmid #157360: pD649-HAsp-FGFR3-COMP5AP-AviTag-9xHis
Purpose: Mammalian expression of cell-surface protein extracellular domain fused to COMP5AP-AviTag-9xHis. Protein is secreted from cells.
Depositing lab: Chris Garcia. Depositing organization: Stanford University. Publication: A Human IgSF Cell-Surface Interactome Reveals a Complex Network of Protein-Protein Interactions. Wojtowicz WM, Vielmetter J, Fernandes RA, Siepe DH, Eastman CL, Chisholm GB, Cox S, Klock H, Anderson PW, Rue SM, Miller JJ, Glaser SM, Bragstad ML, Vance J, Lam AW, Lesley SA, Zinn K, Garcia KC. Cell. 2020 Aug 20;182(4):1027-1043.e17. doi: 10.1016/j.cell.2020.07.025. PubMed 32822567.
Backbone
  Vector backbone: pD649
  Backbone size w/o insert (bp): 7153
  Vector type: Mammalian Expression
Growth in bacteria
  Bacterial resistance: Ampicillin, 100 μg/mL
  Growth temperature: 37°C
  Growth strain: DH5alpha
  Copy number: High Copy
Gene/Insert
  Gene/Insert name: FGFR3
  Species: H. sapiens (human)
  Insert size (bp): 1059
  Entrez Gene: FGFR3 (a.k.a. ACH, CD333, CEK2, HSFGFR3EX, JTK4)
  Promoter: CMV/SP6
  Tag / fusion protein: COMP5AP-AviTag-9xHis (C terminal on backbone)
  Cloning method: Restriction Enzyme; 5′ cloning site GCGGCCGC (not destroyed); 3′ cloning site GGCGCGCC (not destroyed)
  Sequencing primers: 5′ ATTTAGGTGACACTATAG; 3′ CGTCGCACTCCATCACGGTG
Resource information
  A portion of this plasmid was derived from a plasmid made by: synthesis by ThermoFisher
Terms and licenses: Academic/Nonprofit Terms; Industry Terms: Not Available to Industry
Depositor comments: Some plasmids in this collection may have an IS4-like element ISVsa5 family transposase upstream of the CMV promoter.
How to cite: pD649-HAsp-FGFR3-COMP5AP-AviTag-9xHis was a gift from Chris Garcia (Addgene plasmid # 157360 ; http://n2t.net/addgene:157360 ; RRID:Addgene_157360)
