[The description below was written by a language model from this plasmid's Addgene catalogue record and pLannotate feature annotations shown in this document.]
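Description:
pD649-HAsp-FGFR3-COMP5AP-AviTag-9xHis is a mammalian expression plasmid built on the pD649 backbone for secreted production of the human FGFR3 extracellular domain as a multimerised, enzyme-tagged fusion protein. It is maintained in E. coli as a high-copy plasmid through a ColE1/pUC-type origin and selected with ampicillin via the β-lactamase gene. The feature table also shows an SV40 promoter/EM7 promoter cassette driving a puromycin N-acetyltransferase gene followed by an SV40 poly(A) signal, which could allow puromycin selection in mammalian cells, although the record does not describe such use. Short annotated fragments of KanR, lacZα, ble and the f1 ori appear to be backbone remnants rather than functional elements.

The expression unit uses the CMV enhancer and promoter with a portion of CMV intron A, followed by an SP6 promoter that also serves as a sequencing primer site. The open reading frame begins with a secretion signal, named HAsp in the plasmid title but partially matched by the annotation software to a mouse IgH signal sequence. The FGFR3 ectodomain follows, cloned between preserved NotI and AscI sites. Downstream, provided by the backbone, are the coiled-coil region of rat cartilage oligomeric matrix protein (COMP), which drives pentamer assembly, human placental alkaline phosphatase as an enzymatic reporter, an AviTag for site-specific biotinylation and a polyhistidine tag (9xHis by name, annotated as 8xHis) for purification, ending at a bGH poly(A) signal. Pentamerisation raises avidity so that weak receptor–ligand contacts can be detected through phosphatase activity. The construct belongs to a collection used for screening interactions among human IgSF cell-surface proteins. The depositor notes that some plasmids in the collection may carry an IS4-like transposase upstream of the CMV promoter; none is annotated here.
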