Features (pLannotate 1.2.2; 24 found; start..end, strand, type, name):
    119..143     -  CDS            KanR (fragment): aminoglycoside phosphotransferase; aph(3')-Ia; confers resistance to kanamycin
    254..842     +  rep_origin     ori: high-copy-number ColE1/pMB1/pBR322/pUC origin of replication
   1067..1084    +  terminator     rrnB T2 terminator (fragment): transcription terminator T2 from the E. coli rrnB gene
   1109..1128    -  CDS            lacZα (fragment): LacZα fragment of β-galactosidase; lacZ fragment
   1584..1600    +  protein_bind   lac operator: The lac repressor binds to the lac operator to inhibit transcription in E. coli. This inhibition can be relieved by adding lactose or isopropyl-β-D-thiogalactopyranoside (IPTG). lac repressor encoded by lacI
   1843..2146    +  enhancer       CMV enhancer: human cytomegalovirus immediate early enhancer
   2147..2350    +  promoter       CMV promoter: human cytomegalovirus (CMV) immediate early promoter
   2486..2529    +  intron         CMV intron (fragment): modified intron A from human cytomegalovirus
   2581..2599    +  promoter       SP6 promoter: promoter for bacteriophage SP6 RNA polymerase
   2603..2640    +  CDS            IgH signal sequence (fragment): signal sequence from the mouse immunoglobulin heavy chain variable region
   2674..3807    +  CDS            FGFR3 (fragment): FGFR3_HUMAN - Also known as JTK4. Experimental evidence at protein level: Swiss-Prot protein existence level 1. Tyrosine-protein kinase that acts as cell-surface receptor for fibroblast growth factors and plays an essential role in the regulation of cell proliferation, differentiation and apoptosis. Plays an essential role in the regulation of chondrocyte differentiation, proliferation and apoptosis, and is required for normal skeleton development. Regulates both osteogenesis and postnatal bone mineralization by osteoblasts. Promotes apoptosis in chondrocytes, but can also promote cancer cell
   3904..4083    +  CDS            Comp (fragment): COMP_RAT - Experimental evidence at protein level: Swiss-Prot protein existence level 1. May play a role in the structural integrity of cartilage via its interaction with other extracellular matrix proteins such as the collagens and fibronectin. Can mediate the interaction of chondrocytes with the cartilage extracellular matrix through interaction with cell surface integrin receptors. Could play a role in the pathogenesis of osteoarthritis. Potent suppressor of apoptosis in both primary chondrocytes and transformed cells. Suppresses apoptosis by blocking the activation of caspase-3 and by indu
   4071..5523    +  CDS            SEAP (fragment): secreted alkaline phosphatase from human placenta The natural enzyme has a C-terminal transmembrane sequence that is replaced by a GPI anchor.
   5548..5589    +  CDS            AviTag™ (fragment): peptide tag that allows for enzymatic biotinylation
   5593..5616    +  CDS            8xHis: 8xHis affinity tag
   5762..5873    +  polyA_signal   bGH poly(A) signal: bovine growth hormone polyadenylation signal
   5874..5982    +  rep_origin     f1 ori (fragment): f1 bacteriophage origin of replication; arrow indicates direction of (+) strand synthesis
   5996..6325    +  promoter       SV40 promoter: SV40 enhancer and early promoter
   6373..6420    +  promoter       EM7 promoter: synthetic bacterial promoter&nbsp
   6439..7038    +  CDS            PuroR (fragment): puromycin N-acetyltransferase; pac from Streptomyces; confers resistance to puromycin
   7048..7173    +  CDS            ble (fragment): BLE_KLEPN - Experimental evidence at protein level: Swiss-Prot protein existence level 1. Binding protein with a strong affinity to the bleomycin family of antibiotics. Binds to CL990; an antimitotic-antibiotic compound. From Klebsiella pneumoniae.
   7168..7289    +  polyA_signal   SV40 poly(A) signal: SV40 polyadenylation signal
   7342..8202    -  CDS            AmpR: β-lactamase; bla; confers resistance to ampicillin, carbenicillin, and related antibiotics
   8205..89      -  promoter       AmpR promoter (fragment) (across the origin): bla
>Addgene plasmid #157360 | pD649-HAsp-FGFR3-COMP5AP-AviTag-9xHis | addgene full sequence | sequence record 495628 | Addgene NGS Result
TTTCAATATTATTGAAGCATTTATCAGGGTTATTGTCTCATGAGCGGATACATATTTGAATGTATTTAGA
AAAATAAACAAATAGGGGTCAGTGTTACAACCAATTAACCAATTCTGAACATTATCGCGAGCCCATTTAT
ACCTGAATATGGCTCATAACACCCCTTGCTCATGACCAAAATCCCTTAACGTGAGTTACGCGCGCGTCGT
TCCACTGAGCGTCAGACCCCGTAGAAAAGATCAAAGGATCTTCTTGAGATCCTTTTTTTCTGCGCGTAAT
CTGCTGCTTGCAAACAAAAAAACCACCGCTACCAGCGGTGGTTTGTTTGCCGGATCAAGAGCTACCAACT
CTTTTTCCGAAGGTAACTGGCTTCAGCAGAGCGCAGATACCAAATACTGTTCTTCTAGTGTAGCCGTAGT
TAGCCCACCACTTCAAGAACTCTGTAGCACCGCCTACATACCTCGCTCTGCTAATCCTGTTACCAGTGGC
TGCTGCCAGTGGCGATAAGTCGTGTCTTACCGGGTTGGACTCAAGACGATAGTTACCGGATAAGGCGCAG
CGGTCGGGCTGAACGGGGGGTTCGTGCACACAGCCCAGCTTGGAGCGAACGACCTACACCGAACTGAGAT
ACCTACAGCGTGAGCTATGAGAAAGCGCCACGCTTCCCGAAGGGAGAAAGGCGGACAGGTATCCGGTAAG
CGGCAGGGTCGGAACAGGAGAGCGCACGAGGGAGCTTCCAGGGGGAAACGCCTGGTATCTTTATAGTCCT
GTCGGGTTTCGCCACCTCTGACTTGAGCGTCGATTTTTGTGATGCTCGTCAGGGGGGCGGAGCCTATGGA
AAAACGCCAGCAACGCGGCCTTTTTACGGTTCCTGGCCTTTTGCTGGCCTTTTGCTCACATGTTCTTTCC
TGCGTTATCCCCTGATTCTGTGGATAACCGTATTACCGCCTTTGAGTGAGCTGATACCGCTCGCCGCAGC
CGAACGACCGAGCGCAGCGAGTCAGTGAGCGAGGAAGCGGAAGGCGAGAGTAGGGAACTGCCAGGCATCA
AACTAAGCAGAAGGCCCCTGACGGATGGCCTTTTTGCGTTTCTACAAACTCTTTCTGTGTTGTAAAACGA
CGGCCAGTCTTAAGCTCGGGCCCCCTGGGCGGTTCTGATAACGAGTAATCGTTAATCCGCAAATAACGTA
AAAACCCGCTTCGGCGGGTTTTTTTATGGGGGGAGTTTAGGGAAAGAGCATTTGTCAGAATATTTAAGGG
CGCCTGTCACTTTGCTTGATATATGAGAATTATTTAACCTTATAAATGAGAAAAAAGCAACGCACTTTAA
ATAAGATACGTTGCTTTTTCGATTGATGAACACCTATAATTAAACTATTCATCTATTATTTATGATTTTT
TGTATATACAATATTTCTAGTTTGTTAAAGAGAATTAAGAAAATAAATCTCGAAAATAATAAAGGGAAAA
TCAGTTTTTGATATCAAAATTATACATGTCAACGATAATACAAAATATAATACAAACTATAAGATGTTAT
CAGTATTTATTATCATTTAGAATAAATTTTGTGTCGCCCTTAATTGTGAGCGGATAACAATTACGAGCTT
CATGCACAGTGGCGTTGACTCAATATTGGCCATTAGCCATATTATTCATTGGTTATATAGCATAAATCAA
TATTGGCTATTGGCCATTGCATACGTTGTATCTATATCATAATATGTACATTTATATTGGCTCATGTCCA
ATATGACCGCCATGTTGGCATTGATTATTGACTAGTTATTAATAGTAATCAATTACGGGGTCATTAGTTC
ATAGCCCATATATGGAGTTCCGCGTTACATAACTTACGGTAAATGGCCCGCCTGGCTGACCGCCCAACGA
CCCCCGCCCATTGACGTCAATAATGACGTATGTTCCCATAGTAACGCCAATAGGGACTTTCCATTGACGT
CAATGGGTGGAGTATTTACGGTAAACTGCCCACTTGGCAGTACATCAAGTGTATCATATGCCAAGTACGC
CCCCTATTGACGTCAATGACGGTAAATGGCCCGCCTGGCATTATGCCCAGTACATGACCTTATGGGACTT
TCCTACTTGGCAGTACATCTACGTATTAGTCATCGCTATTACCATGGTGATGCGGTTTTGGCAGTACATC
AATGGGCGTGGATAGCGGTTTGACTCACGGGGATTTCCAAGTCTCCACCCCATTGACGTCAATGGGAGTT
TGTTTTGGCACCAAAATCAACGGGACTTTCCAAAATGTCGTAACAACTCCGCCCCATTGACGCAAATGGG
CGGTAGGCGTGTACGGTGGGAGGTCTATATAAGCAGAGCTCGTTTAGTGAACCGTCAGATCGCCTGGAGA
CGCCATCCACGCTGTTTTGACCTCCATAGAAGACACCGGGACCGATCCAGCCTCCGCGGCCGGGAACGGT
GCATTGGAACGCGGATTCCCCGTGCCAAGAGTGACGTAAGTACCGCCTATAGAGTCTATAGGCCCACCCC
CTTGGCTTCGTTAGAACGCGGCTACAATTAATACATAACCTTATGTATCATACACATACGATTTAGGTGA
CACTATAGAATAACATCCACTTTGCCTTTCTCTCCACAGGTGTCCACTCCCAGGTCCAACTGCACCTCGG
TTCTATCGAAAACGCGCCTGCTAGCGCCACCATGAAGACCATCATTGCCCTGAGCTACATCTTCTGCCTG
GTGTTCGCTGCGGCCGCCGAATCTCTGGGAACAGAGCAGAGAGTTGTGGGCAGAGCCGCTGAAGTGCCTG
GACCTGAACCTGGACAGCAAGAGCAGCTGGTGTTCGGAAGCGGAGATGCCGTGGAACTGAGCTGTCCTCC
ACCTGGCGGAGGACCTATGGGACCTACAGTGTGGGTCAAAGACGGCACCGGACTGGTGCCATCTGAAAGG
GTTCTCGTGGGCCCTCAGAGACTGCAGGTCCTGAATGCCAGCCACGAAGATAGCGGCGCCTACAGCTGCA
GACAGAGACTGACACAGAGGGTGCTGTGCCACTTCTCCGTCAGAGTGACAGATGCCCCTAGCAGCGGCGA
CGATGAGGATGGCGAAGATGAGGCCGAAGATACAGGCGTGGACACAGGCGCCCCTTACTGGACAAGACCC
GAGCGGATGGACAAGAAACTGCTGGCTGTGCCTGCCGCCAACACCGTGCGTTTTAGATGTCCTGCCGCTG
GCAACCCCACACCTAGCATCAGCTGGCTGAAGAACGGAAGAGAGTTCCGGGGCGAGCACAGAATCGGCGG
CATTAAGCTGAGACACCAGCAGTGGTCCCTGGTCATGGAAAGCGTGGTGCCTAGCGACCGGGGCAACTAT
ACCTGCGTGGTGGAAAACAAGTTCGGCAGCATCCGGCAGACCTACACACTGGACGTGCTGGAAAGAAGCC
CTCACAGACCCATTCTGCAGGCCGGACTGCCTGCCAATCAGACAGCTGTGCTGGGCAGCGACGTGGAATT
TCACTGCAAGGTGTACAGCGACGCCCAGCCTCACATCCAGTGGCTGAAACACGTGGAAGTGAACGGCAGC
AAAGTGGGCCCTGATGGCACCCCTTATGTGACCGTGCTGAAAACCGCTGGCGCCAATACCACCGACAAAG
AACTGGAAGTGCTGAGCCTGCACAACGTGACCTTTGAGGACGCCGGCGAGTACACATGTCTGGCCGGCAA
TAGCATCGGCTTCAGCCACCATTCTGCCTGGCTGGTGGTTCTGCCTGCCGAGGAAGAACTGGTTGAGGCC
GATGAAGCCGGCTCTGTGTATGCCGGTGGCGCGCCGGAAGATCAAGTTGATCCAAGATTGATTGATGGCA
AGGGCGGATCTCTGGAGGTGCTGTTCCAGGGACCAGGCGGAAGCGGCAATCCCGGCGGCGATCTGGCCCC
CCAGATGCTGCGCGAGCTGCAGGAGACCAATGCCGCCCTGCAGGACGTGCGCGAGCTGCTGCGCCACCGC
GTGAAGGAGATCACCTTCCTGAAGAACACCGTGATGGAGTGCGACGCCTGCGGTATGCAGCCCTCTAGAG
GCTCCGGCTCCATCATCCCAGTTGAGGAGGAGAACCCGGACTTCTGGAACCGCGAGGCAGCCGAGGCCCT
GGGTGCCGCCAAGAAGCTGCAGCCTGCACAGACAGCCGCCAAGAACCTCATCATCTTCCTGGGCGATGGG
ATGGGGGTGTCTACGGTGACAGCTGCCAGGATCCTAAAAGGGCAGAAGAAGGACAAACTGGGGCCTGAGA
TACCCCTGGCCATGGACCGCTTCCCATATGTGGCTCTGTCCAAGACATACAATGTAGACAAACATGTGCC
AGACAGTGGAGCCACAGCCACGGCCTACCTGTGCGGGGTCAAGGGCAACTTCCAGACCATTGGCTTGAGT
GCAGCCGCCCGCTTTAACCAGTGCAACACGACACGCGGCAACGAGGTCATCTCCGTGATGAATCGGGCCA
AGAAAGCAGGGAAGTCAGTGGGAGTGGTAACCACCACACGAGTGCAGCACGCCTCGCCAGCCGGCACCTA
CGCCCACACGGTGAACCGCAACTGGTACTCGGACGCCGACGTGCCTGCCTCGGCCCGCCAGGAGGGGTGC
CAGGACATCGCTACGCAGCTCATCTCCAACATGGACATTGACGTGATCCTAGGTGGAGGCCGAAAGTACA
TGTTTCGCATGGGAACCCCAGACCCTGAGTACCCAGATGACTACAGCCAAGGTGGGACCAGGCTGGACGG
GAAGAATCTGGTGCAGGAATGGCTGGCGAAGCGCCAGGGTGCCCGGTATGTGTGGAACCGCACTGAGCTC
ATGCAGGCTTCCCTGGACCCGTCTGTGACCCATCTCATGGGTCTCTTTGAGCCTGGAGACATGAAATACG
AGATCCACCGAGACTCCACACTGGACCCCTCCCTGATGGAGATGACAGAGGCTGCCCTGCGCCTGCTGAG
CAGGAACCCCCGCGGCTTCTTCCTCTTCGTGGAGGGTGGTCGCATCGACCATGGTCATCATGAAAGCAGG
GCTTACCGGGCACTGACTGAGACGATCATGTTCGACGACGCCATTGAGAGGGCGGGCCAGCTCACCAGCG
AGGAGGACACGCTGAGCCTCGTCACTGCCGACCACTCCCACGTCTTCTCCTTCGGAGGCTACCCCCTGCG
AGGGAGCTCCATCTTCGGGCTGGCCCCTGGCAAGGCCCGGGACAGGAAGGCCTACACGGTCCTCCTATAC
GGAAACGGTCCAGGCTATGTGCTCAAGGACGGCGCCCGGCCGGATGTTACCGAGAGCGAGAGCGGGAGCC
CCGAGTATCGGCAGCAGTCAGCAGTGCCCCTGGACGAAGAGACCCACGCAGGCGAGGACGTGGCGGTGTT
CGCGCGCGGCCCGCAGGCGCACCTGGTTCACGGCGTGCAGGAGCAGACCTTCATAGCGCACGTCATGGCC
TTCGCCGCCTGCCTGGAGCCCTACACCGCCTGCGACCTGGCGCCCCCCGCCGGCACCACCGACGCCGCGC
ACCCGGGTGGCGGAGGACTGAACGACATCTTCGAGGCTCAGAAAATCGAATGGCACGAACATCACCATCA
CCATCACCATCACCATTAAGGCCGGCCTGTAGTCACTGGCACAACGCGTTACCCGGTAAGCCAATCGGGT
ATACACGGTCGTCATACTGCAGACAGGGTTCTTCTACTTTGCAAGATAGTCTTGAGTAGTAAAATAAATA
GATAGAGAAAATCAGCCTCGACTGTGCCTTCTAGTTGCCAGCCATCTGTTGTTTGCCCCTCCCCCGTGCC
TTCCTTGACCCTGGAAGGTGCCACTCCCACTGTCCTTTCCTAATAAAATGAGGAAATTGCATCACAACAC
TCAACCCTATCTCGGTCTATTCTTTTGATTTATAAGGGATTTTGCCGATTTCGGCCTATTGGTTAAAAAA
TGAGCTGATTTAACAAAAATTTAACGCGAATTAATTCTGTGGAATGTGTGTCAGTTAGGGTGTGGAAAGT
CCCCAGGCTCCCCAGCAGGCAGAAGTATGCAAAGCATGCATCTCAATTAGTCAGCAACCAGGTGTGGAAA
GTCCCCAGGCTCCCCAGCAGGCAGAAGTATGCAAAGCATGCATCTCAATTAGTCAGCAACCATAGTCCCG
CCCCTAACTCCGCCCATCCCGCCCCTAACTCCGCCCAGTTCCGCCCATTCTCCGCCCCATGGCTGACTAA
TTTTTTTTATTTATGCAGAGGCCGAGGCCGCCTCTGCCTCTGAGCTATTCCAGAAGTAGTGAGGAGGCTT
TTTTGGAGGCCTAGGCTTTTGCAAAAAGCTCCCGGGAGCTTGTATATCCATTTTCGGATCTGATCAGCAC
GTGTTGACAATTAATCATCGGCATAGTATATCGGCATAGTATAATACGACAAGGTGAGGAACTAAACCAT
GACCGAGTACAAGCCCACGGTGCGCCTCGCCACCCGCGACGACGTCCCCAGGGCCGTACGCACCCTCGCC
GCCGCGTTCGCCGACTACCCCGCCACGCGCCACACCGTCGATCCGGACCGCCACATCGAGCGGGTCACCG
AGCTGCAAGAACTCTTCCTCACGCGCGTCGGGCTCGACATCGGCAAGGTGTGGGTCGCGGACGACGGCGC
CGCGGTGGCGGTCTGGACCACGCCGGAGAGCGTCGAAGCGGGGGCGGTGTTCGCCGAGATCGGCCCGCGC
ATGGCCGAGTTGAGCGGTTCCCGGCTGGCCGCGCAGCAACAGATGGAAGGCCTCCTGGCGCCGCACCGGC
CCAAGGAGCCCGCGTGGTTCCTGGCCACCGTCGGCGTCTCGCCCGACCACCAGGGCAAGGGTCTGGGCAG
CGCCGTCGTGCTCCCCGGAGTGGAGGCGGCCGAGCGCGCCGGGGTGCCCGCCTTCCTGGAGACATCCGCG
CCCCGCAACCTCCCCTTCTACGAGCGGCTCGGCTTCACCGTCACCGCCGACGTCGAGGTGCCCGAAGGAC
CGCGCACCTGGTGCATGACCCGCAAGCCCGGTGCCTGACACGTGCTACGAGATTTCGATTCCACCGCCGC
CTTCTATGAAAGGTTGGGCTTCGGAATCGTTTTCCGGGACGCCGGCTGGATGATCCTCCAGCGCGGGGAT
CTCATGCTGGAGTTCTTCGCCCACCCCAACTTGTTTATTGCAGCTTATAATGGTTACAAATAAAGCAATA
GCATCACAAATTTCACAAATAAAGCATTTTTTTCACTGCATTCTAGTTGTGGTTTGTCCAAACTCATCAA
TGTATCTTATCATGTCTGTATACCGTCGACCTCTAGCTAGAGCTTGGCGTAATCATGGTCATTACCAATG
CTTAATCAGTGAGGCACCTATCTCAGCGATCTGTCTATTTCGTTCATCCATAGTTGCCTGACTCCCCGTC
GTGTAGATAACTACGATACGGGAGGGCTTACCATCTGGCCCCAGCGCTGCGATGATACCGCGAGAACCAC
GCTCACCGGCTCCGGATTTATCAGCAATAAACCAGCCAGCCGGAAGGGCCGAGCGCAGAAGTGGTCCTGC
AACTTTATCCGCCTCCATCCAGTCTATTAATTGTTGCCGGGAAGCTAGAGTAAGTAGTTCGCCAGTTAAT
AGTTTGCGCAACGTTGTTGCCATCGCTACAGGCATCGTGGTGTCACGCTCGTCGTTTGGTATGGCTTCAT
TCAGCTCCGGTTCCCAACGATCAAGGCGAGTTACATGATCCCCCATGTTGTGCAAAAAAGCGGTTAGCTC
CTTCGGTCCTCCGATCGTTGTCAGAAGTAAGTTGGCCGCAGTGTTATCACTCATGGTTATGGCAGCACTG
CATAATTCTCTTACTGTCATGCCATCCGTAAGATGCTTTTCTGTGACTGGTGAGTACTCAACCAAGTCAT
TCTGAGAATAGTGTATGCGGCGACCGAGTTGCTCTTGCCCGGCGTCAATACGGGATAATACCGCGCCACA
TAGCAGAACTTTAAAAGTGCTCATCATTGGAAAACGTTCTTCGGGGCGAAAACTCTCAAGGATCTTACCG
CTGTTGAGATCCAGTTCGATGTAACCCACTCGTGCACCCAACTGATCTTCAGCATCTTTTACTTTCACCA
GCGTTTCTGGGTGAGCAAAAACAGGAAGGCAAAATGCCGCAAAAAAGGGAATAAGGGCGACACGGAAATG
TTGAATACTCATATTCTTCCTT
