>Addgene plasmid #157360 | pD649-HAsp-FGFR3-COMP5AP-AviTag-9xHis | depositor partial sequence | sequence record 303830 | insert (extracellular domain)
GAATCTCTGGGAACAGAGCAGAGAGTTGTGGGCAGAGCCGCTGAAGTGCCTGGACCTGAACCTGGACAGC
AAGAGCAGCTGGTGTTCGGAAGCGGAGATGCCGTGGAACTGAGCTGTCCTCCACCTGGCGGAGGACCTAT
GGGACCTACAGTGTGGGTCAAAGACGGCACCGGACTGGTGCCATCTGAAAGGGTTCTCGTGGGCCCTCAG
AGACTGCAGGTCCTGAATGCCAGCCACGAAGATAGCGGCGCCTACAGCTGCAGACAGAGACTGACACAGA
GGGTGCTGTGCCACTTCTCCGTCAGAGTGACAGATGCCCCTAGCAGCGGCGACGATGAGGATGGCGAAGA
TGAGGCCGAAGATACAGGCGTGGACACAGGCGCCCCTTACTGGACAAGACCCGAGCGGATGGACAAGAAA
CTGCTGGCTGTGCCTGCCGCCAACACCGTGCGTTTTAGATGTCCTGCCGCTGGCAACCCCACACCTAGCA
TCAGCTGGCTGAAGAACGGAAGAGAGTTCCGGGGCGAGCACAGAATCGGCGGCATTAAGCTGAGACACCA
GCAGTGGTCCCTGGTCATGGAAAGCGTGGTGCCTAGCGACCGGGGCAACTATACCTGCGTGGTGGAAAAC
AAGTTCGGCAGCATCCGGCAGACCTACACACTGGACGTGCTGGAAAGAAGCCCTCACAGACCCATTCTGC
AGGCCGGACTGCCTGCCAATCAGACAGCTGTGCTGGGCAGCGACGTGGAATTTCACTGCAAGGTGTACAG
CGACGCCCAGCCTCACATCCAGTGGCTGAAACACGTGGAAGTGAACGGCAGCAAAGTGGGCCCTGATGGC
ACCCCTTATGTGACCGTGCTGAAAACCGCTGGCGCCAATACCACCGACAAAGAACTGGAAGTGCTGAGCC
TGCACAACGTGACCTTTGAGGACGCCGGCGAGTACACATGTCTGGCCGGCAATAGCATCGGCTTCAGCCA
CCATTCTGCCTGGCTGGTGGTTCTGCCTGCCGAGGAAGAACTGGTTGAGGCCGATGAAGCCGGCTCTGTG
TATGCCGGT
